Addgene plasmid #18753: 1352wUV2 F1bbs kan GCGTGGNNN
Depositing lab: Scot Wolfe. Depositing organization: University of Massachusetts, Worcester. Publication: Targeted gene inactivation in zebrafish using engineered zinc-finger nucleases. Meng X, Noyes MB, Zhu LJ, Lawson ND, Wolfe SA. Nat Biotechnol. 2008 Jun . 26(6):695-701. 10.1038/nbt1398 PubMed 18500337.
Backbone
  Vector backbone: ColE1
  Backbone size w/o insert (bp): 3890
  Vector type: Bacterial Expression
Growth in bacteria
  Bacterial resistance: Ampicillin and Kanamycin, 100 & 50 μg/mL
  Growth temperature: 37°C
  Growth strain: DH5alpha
  Copy number: High Copy
Gene/Insert
  Gene/Insert name: 3 tandem zinc fingers
  Species: M. musculus (mouse)
  Insert size (bp): 1298
  Mutation: A Kan cassette (1090bp) is inserted between two bbsI sites in finger 1 of this construct. This cassette is here to provide a large drop out band when digested with BbsI. The digested backbone can then be used for building finger 1 libraries. Fingers two and three are anchor fingers which specify GCGTGG.
  Cloning method: Restriction Enzyme; 5′ cloning site BbsI (not destroyed); 3′ cloning site BbsI (not destroyed)
  Sequencing primers: 5′ OMG5
Terms and licenses: Academic/Nonprofit Terms; Industry Terms: Not Available to Industry
How to cite: 1352wUV2 F1bbs kan GCGTGGNNN was a gift from Scot Wolfe (Addgene plasmid # 18753 ; http://n2t.net/addgene:18753 ; RRID:Addgene_18753)
