[The description below was written by a language model from this plasmid's Addgene catalogue record and pLannotate feature annotations shown in this document.]
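Description:
1352wUV2 F1bbs kan GCGTGGNNN is a bacterial expression plasmid on a ColE1-type backbone, about 5 kb in the deposited sequence, designed as a recipient vector for building zinc-finger libraries. It replicates in E. coli from a ColE1/pMB1-family origin and is catalogued as high copy, although the annotation also detects rop and a bom region. An f1 origin is present as well. Selection is by ampicillin through the bla gene, and by kanamycin through a removable stuffer cassette.

Expression is driven by a lac UV5 promoter with a lac operator, so it should be under lac repressor control and IPTG-responsive. Downstream, the annotated reading frame contains a Gal11 fragment, the omega subunit of E. coli RNA polymerase (rpoZ) and a FLAG-type epitope fragment. This is followed by a Zif268-like zinc-finger sequence, which corresponds to the catalogued insert of three tandem fingers of mouse origin. Fusing a DNA-binding domain to RNAP omega is the arrangement typical of bacterial one-hybrid selections, in which binding to a target site recruits polymerase to a reporter, though the record does not spell this out.

Finger 1 is interrupted by a roughly 1.1 kb cassette in reverse orientation, flanked by two BbsI sites. It carries the neo (nptII) kanamycin-resistance gene and a lambda t0 terminator fragment. BbsI digestion releases this cassette as a large, easily seen drop-out band, leaving a backbone into which randomised finger 1 libraries can be cloned. Fingers 2 and 3 are fixed anchor fingers specifying GCGTGG, so the libraries probe the adjacent NNN triplet. The associated work used such engineered fingers to make zinc-finger nucleases for targeted gene inactivation in zebrafish.
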