Features (pLannotate 1.2.2; 17 found; start..end, strand, type, name):
     12..35      +  promoter       lac UV5 promoter (fragment): E. coli lac promoter with an "up" mutation
     50..66      +  protein_bind   lac operator: The lac repressor binds to the lac operator to inhibit transcription in E. coli. This inhibition can be relieved by adding lactose or isopropyl-β-D-thiogalactopyranoside (IPTG). lac repressor encoded by lacI
    152..274     +  CDS            GAL11 (fragment): MED15_YEAST - Also known as ABE1 From Saccharomyces cerevisiae (strain ATCC 204508 / S288c) (Baker's yeast).
    306..575     +  CDS            RNAP ω (sequence partly withheld): DNA-directed RNA polymerase subunit omega; E. coli rpoZ; promotes RNA polymerase assembly
    585..608     +  CDS            3xFLAG (fragment): three tandem FLAG® epitope tags, followed by an enterokinase cleavage site
    645..673     +  CDS            ZFHD1 (DNA binding domain) (fragment): composite human DNA-binding domain composed of domains from the transcription factors Zif268 and Oct-1 (Pomerantz et al., 1995)
    695..774     -  terminator     lambda t0 terminator (fragment): transcription terminator from phage lambda
    808..1599    -  CDS            neo: KKA2_KLEPN - Also known as kan, nptII. Experimental evidence at protein level: Swiss-Prot protein existence level 1. Resistance to kanamycin, neomycin, paromomycin, ribostamycin, butirosin and gentamicin B. From Klebsiella pneumoniae.
   1631..1735    -  CDS            tnpA (fragment): TN5P_ECOLX - Also known as tnp. Experimental evidence at protein level: Swiss-Prot protein existence level 1. Mediates transposition of transposon Tn5 by a 'cut and paste' mechanism. First, the monomeric transposase binds the 19 bp inverted DNA repeats flanking the transposon. Then, dimerization of the DNA- bound transposase creates a synaptic DNA complex. After nicking of the first DNA strand, excision of the transposon proceeds through a series of intermediates. The transposase then mediates the insertion of the transposon at a new site by strand transfer. The activity of the wild- type tran
   1987..2053    +  CDS            lacZα (fragment): LacZα fragment of β-galactosidase; lacZ fragment
   2058..2486    +  rep_origin     f1 ori (sequence partly withheld): f1 bacteriophage origin of replication; arrow indicates direction of (+) strand synthesis
   2539..2643    +  promoter       AmpR promoter: bla
   2644..3504    +  CDS            AmpR: β-lactamase; bla; confers resistance to ampicillin, carbenicillin, and related antibiotics
   3675..4263    +  rep_origin     ori: high-copy-number ColE1/pMB1/pBR322/pUC origin of replication
   4449..4589    -  misc_feature   bom: basis of mobility region from pBR322
   4691..4882    -  CDS            rop: Rop protein, which maintains plasmids at low copy number; rop
   4923..4997    +  CDS            mbeC (fragment): MBEC_ECOLX - Experimental evidence at protein level: Swiss-Prot protein existence level 1. Required for efficient mobilization of ColE1 plasmid and is thus essential to promote the specific transfer of the plasmid during conjugation. Probably functions by inducing DNA bending, helping the MbeA relaxase to melt the DNA around the nic site and cleave the phosphodiester bond. Binds specifically double-stranded DNA (dsDNA) containing the ColE1 oriT but does not recognize the inverted repeat (IR). From Escherichia coli.
>Addgene plasmid #18753 | 1352wUV2 F1bbs kan GCGTGGNNN | depositor full sequence | sequence record 8849 | Author sequence
GAATTCCGGGCTTTACACTTTATGCTTCCGGCTCGCATTATGTGTCGACTTGTGAGCGGATAACAATTTC
ACACAGGAAACAGCTATGCCTCAACAGCAGCAAATGCAACCTCCCAATTCAAGTGCGGACAACAACCCTT
TGCAACAGCAATCATCACAAAATACCGTACCAAACGTCCTCAACCAAATTAACCAAATCTTTTCTCCAGA
GGAGCAACGCAGCTTATTACAAGAAGCCATCGAAACCTGCAAGAATTTTGAAAAAACACAATTGTAAGTC
TCGGCTCCAAGAAGGAGATATACCCATG
[240 nt withheld, positions 309-548]
GCCGTTACCGCTATTGCTGAAGGTCGTGCGGCCGCGGACTACAAGGATGACGACGACAAGTTCCGGACCG
GTTCCAAGACACCCCCCCATGGTACCCGCCCATATGCTTGCCCTGTCGAGTCCTGTGGTCTTCTAAGTGA
GGATCCAAACGCCCGGCGGCAACCGAGCGTTCTGAACAAATCCAGATGGAGTTCTGAGGTCATTACTGGA
TCTATCAACAGGAGTCCAAGCGAGCTCTCGAACCCCAGAGTCCCGCTCAGAAGAACTCGTCAAGAAGGCG
ATAGAAGGCGATGCGCTGCGAATCGGGAGCGGCGATACCGTAAAGCACGAGGAAGCGGTCAGCCCATTCG
CCGCCAAGCTCTTCAGCAATATCACGGGTAGCCAACGCTATGTCCTGATAGCGGTCCGCCACACCCAGCC
GGCCACAGTCGATGAATCCAGAAAAGCGGCCATTTTCCACCATGATATTCGGCAAGCAGGCATCGCCATG
GGTCACGACGAGATCCTCGCCGTCGGGCATGCGCGCCTTGAGCCTGGCGAACAGTTCGGCTGGCGCGAGC
CCCTGATGCTCTTCGTCCAGATCATCCTGATCGACAAGACCGGCTTCCATCCGAGTACGTGCTCGCTCGA
TGCGATGTTTCGCTTGGTGGTCGAATGGGCAGGTAGCCGGATCAAGCGTATGCAGCCGCCGCATTGCATC
AGCCATGATGGATACTTTCTCGGCAGGAGCAAGGTGAGATGACAGGAGATCCTGCCCCGGCACTTCGCCC
AATAGCAGCCAGTCCCTTCCCGCTTCAGTGACAACGTCGAGCACAGCTGCGCAAGGAACGCCCGTCGTGG
CCAGCCACGATAGCCGCGCTGCCTCGTCCTGCAGTTCATTCAGGGCACCGGACAGGTCGGTCTTGACAAA
AAGAACCGGGCGCCCCTGCGCTGACAGCCGGAACACGGCGGCATCAGAGCAGCCGATTGTCTGTTGTGCC
CAGTCATAGCCGAATAGCCTCTCCACCCAAGCGGCCGGAGAACCTGCGTGCAATCCATCTTGTTCAATCA
TGCGAAACGATCCTCATCCTGTCTCTTGATCAGATCTTGATCCCCTGCGCCATCAGATCCTTGGCGGCAA
GAAAGCCATCCAGTTTACTTTGCAGGGCTTCCCAACCTTACCAGAGGGCGCCCCAGCTGGCAATTCCGAC
GGATCCTAAGTAAGAAGACACCGGCCAGAAGCCCTTCCAGTGTCGCATCTGCATGCGTAACTTCAGTCGC
TCCAGCCACCTGACCACCCACATCAGGACCCACACAGGCGAGAAGCCTTTTGCATGCGACATTTGTGGGA
GGAAGTTTGCCAGGAGTGATGAACGCAAGAGGCATACCAAAATCCATACAGGTGAAAAGTAATCTAGAGA
CTAGAAAAAGGCCGACAAGTCCCGCTCCGCTGAAGATCCTGGCGTAATAGCGAAGAGGCCCGCACCGATC
GCCCTTCCCAACAGTTGCGCAGCCTGAATGGCGAATGGG
[124 nt withheld, positions 2058-2181]
C
[91 nt withheld, positions 2183-2273]
A
[49 nt withheld, positions 2275-2323]
CCTTTGACGTTGGAGTCCACGTTCTTT
[37 nt withheld, positions 2351-2387]
ACCCTATCTCGGTCTATTCTTTTGATTTATAAGGGATTTTGCCGATTTCGGCCTATTGGTTAAAAAATGA
GCTGATTTAACAAAAATTTAACGCGAATTTTAACAAAATATTAACGCTTACAATTTAGGTGGCACTTTTC
GGGGAAATGTGCGCGGAACCCCTATTTGTTTATTTTTCTAAATACATTCAAATATGTATCCGCTCATGAG
ACAATAACCCTGATAAATGCTTCAATAATATTGAAAAAGGAAGAGTATGAGTATTCAACATTTCCGTGTC
GCCCTTATTCCCTTTTTTGCGGCATTTTGCCTTCCTGTTTTTGCTCACCCAGAAACGCTGGTGAAAGTAA
AAGATGCTGAAGATCAGTTGGGTGCACGAGTGGGTTACATCGAACTGGATCTCAACAGCGGTAAGATCCT
TGAGAGTTTTCGCCCCGAAGAACGTTTTCCAATGATGAGCACTTTTAAAGTTCTGCTATGTGGCGCGGTA
TTATCCCGTATTGACGCCGGGCAAGAGCAACTCGGTCGCCGCATACACTATTCTCAGAATGACTTGGTTG
AGTACTCACCAGTCACAGAAAAGCATCTTACGGATGGCATGACAGTAAGAGAATTATGCAGTGCTGCCAT
AACCATGAGTGATAACACTGCGGCCAACTTACTTCTGACAACGATCGGAGGACCGAAGGAGCTAACCGCT
TTTTTGCACAACATGGGGGATCATGTAACTCGCCTTGATCGTTGGGAACCGGAGCTGAATGAAGCCATAC
CAAACGACGAGCGTGACACCACGATGCCTGTAGCAATGGCAACAACGTTGCGCAAACTATTAACTGGCGA
ACTACTTACTCTAGCTTCCCGGCAACAATTAATAGACTGGATGGAGGCGGATAAAGTTGCAGGACCACTT
CTGCGCTCGGCCCTTCCGGCTGGCTGGTTTATTGCTGATAAATCTGGAGCCGGTGAGCGTGGGTCTCGCG
GTATCATTGCAGCACTGGGGCCAGATGGTAAGCCCTCCCGTATCGTAGTTATCTACACGACGGGGAGTCA
GGCAACTATGGATGAACGAAATAGACAGATCGCTGAGATAGGTGCCTCACTGATTAAGCATTGGTAACTG
TCAGACCAAGTTTACTCATATATACTTTAGATTGATTTAAAACTTCATTTTTAATTTAAAAGGATCTAGG
TGAAGATCCTTTTTGATAATCTCATGACCAAAATCCCTTAACGTGAGTTTTCGTTCCACTGAGCGTCAGA
CCCCGTAGAAAAGATCAAAGGATCTTCTTGAGATCCTTTTTTTCTGCGCGTAATCTGCTGCTTGCAAACA
AAAAAACCACCGCTACCAGCGGTGGTTTGTTTGCCGGATCAAGAGCTACCAACTCTTTTTCCGAAGGTAA
CTGGCTTCAGCAGAGCGCAGATACCAAATACTGTCCTTCTAGTGTAGCCGTAGTTAGGCCACCACTTCAA
GAACTCTGTAGCACCGCCTACATACCTCGCTCTGCTAATCCTGTTACCAGTGGCTGCTGCCAGTGGCGAT
AAGTCGTGTCTTACCGGGTTGGACTCAAGACGATAGTTACCGGATAAGGCGCAGCGGTCGGGCTGAACGG
GGGGTTCGTGCACACAGCCCAGCTTGGAGCGAACGACCTACACCGAACTGAGATACCTACAGCGTGAGCT
ATGAGAAAGCGCCACGCTTCCCGAAGGGAGAAAGGCGGACAGGTATCCGGTAAGCGGCAGGGTCGGAACA
GGAGAGCGCACGAGGGAGCTTCCAGGGGGAAACGCCTGGTATCTTTATAGTCCTGTCGGGTTTCGCCACC
TCTGACTTGAGCGTCGATTTTTGTGATGCTCGTCAGGGGGGCGGAGCCTATGGAAAAACGCCAGCAACGC
GGCCTTTTTACGGTTCCTGGCCTTTTGCTGGCCTTTTGCTCACATGTTCTTTCCTGCGTTATCCCCTGAT
TCTGTGGATAACCGTATTACCGCCTTTGAGTGAGCTGATACCGCTCGCCGCAGCCGAACGACCGAGCGCA
GCGAGTCAGTGAGCGAGGAAGCGGAAGAGCGCCTGATGCGGTATTTTCTCCTTACGCATCTGTGCGGTAT
TTCACACCGCATATGGTGCACTCTCAGTACAATCTGCTCTGATGCCGCATAGTTAAGCCAGTATACACTC
CGCTATCGCTACGTGACTGGGTCATGGCTGCGCCCCGACACCCGCCAACACCCGCTGACGCGCCCTGACG
GGCTTGTCTGCTCCCGGCATCCGCTTACAGACAAGCTGTGACCGTCTCCGGGAGCTGCATGTGTCAGAGG
TTTTCACCGTCATCACCGAAACGCGCGAGGCAGCTGCGGTAAAGCTCATCAGCGTGGTCGTGAAGCGATT
CACAGATGTCTGCCTGTTCATCCGCGTCCAGCTCGTTGAGTTTCTCCAGAAGCGTTAATGTCTGGCTTCT
GATAAAGCGGGCCATGTTAAGGGCGGTTTTTTCCTGTTTGGTCACTGATGCCTCCGTGTAAGGGGGATTT
CTGTTCATGGGGGTAATGATACCGATGAAACGAGAGAGGATGCTCACGATACGGGTTACTGATGATGAAC
ATGCCCGGTTACTGGAACGG
