>Addgene plasmid #18753 | 1352wUV2 F1bbs kan GCGTGGNNN | addgene partial sequence | sequence record 24624 | M13-pUC-rev
ATNCTACGCGCAATGCAACCTCCCAATTCAAGTGCGGACAACAACCCTTTGCAACAGCAATCATCACAAA
ATACCGTACCAAACGTCCTCAACCAAATTAACCAAATCTTTTCTCCAGAGGAGCAACGCAGCTTATTACA
AGAAGCCATCGAAACCTGCAAGAATTTTGAAAAAACACAATTGTAAGTCTCGGCTCCAAGAAGGAGATAT
ACCCATG
[240 nt withheld, positions 218-457]
GCCGTTACCGCTATTGCTGAAGGTCGTGCGGCCGCGGACTACAAGGATGACGACGACAAGTTCCGGACCG
GTTCCAAGACACCCCCCCATGGTACCCGCCCATATGCTTGCCCTGTCGAGTCCTGTGGTCTTCTAAGTGA
GGATCCAAACNCGGNCGGGNCANCCGAGCGTTCTGAAATGAATCCAGATGGAGTTCTGAGGTCATTACTG
GATCTTATCAACAGGAGTCCAAGCNGAGCTCTCGAACCCCAGAGTCCCGCTCAGAAGAACTCGTCAAGAA
GGCGATAGAAGGCGATGCGCTGCGATTCGGGAGGGNCAANCCGTAANGCACGAGNAGCGGT
